>Addgene plasmid #230337 | AiP14535 - pAAV-AiE0321m-minBG-SYFP2-P2A-3XFLAG-10aa-H2B-WPRE3-BGHpA (Alias: CN4535) | addgene full sequence | sequence record 470604 | Addgene NGS Result
CCCGGGCTTTGCCCGGGCGGCCTCAGTGAGCGAGCGAGCGCGCAGCTGCCTGCAGGGGCGCCTATCAGCA
CACAATTGCCCATTATACGCGCGTATAATGGACTATTGTGTGCTGATATGATGCGGTATTTTCTCCTTAC
GCATCTGTGCGGTATTTCACACCGCATA
[95 nt withheld, positions 169-263]
T
[46 nt withheld, positions 265-310]
C
[141 nt withheld, positions 312-452]
CCTTTGACGTTGGAGTCCACGTTCTTT
[37 nt withheld, positions 480-516]
ACTCTATCTCGGGCTATTCTTTTGATTTATAAGGGATTTTGCCGATTTCGGTCTATTGGTTAAAAAATGA
GCTGATTTAACAAAAATTTAACGCGAATTTTAACAAAATATTAACGTTTACAATTTTATGGTGCACTCTC
AGTACAATCTGCTCTGATGCCGCATAGTTAAGCCAGCCCCGACACCCGCCAACACCCGCTGACGCGCCCT
GACGGGCTTGTCTGCTCCCGGCATCCGCTTACAGACAAGCTGTGACCGTCTCCGGGAGCTGCATGTGTCA
GAGGTTTTCACCGTCATCACCGAAACGCGCGAGACGAAAGGGCCTCGTGATACGCCTATTTTTATAGGTT
AATGTCATGATAATAATGGTTTCTTAGACGTCAGGTGGCACTTTTCGGGGAAATGTGCGCGGAACCCCTA
TTTGTTTATTTTTCTAAATACATTCAAATATGTATCCGCTCATGAGACAATAACCCTGATAAATGCTTCA
ATAATATTGAAAAAGGAAGAGTATGAGTATTCAACATTTCCGTGTCGCCCTTATTCCCTTTTTTGCGGCA
TTTTGCCTTCCTGTTTTTGCTCACCCAGAAACGCTGGTGAAAGTAAAAGATGCTGAAGATCAGTTGGGTG
CACGAGTGGGTTACATCGAACTGGATCTCAACAGCGGTAAGATCCTTGAGAGTTTTCGCCCCGAAGAACG
TTTTCCAATGATGAGCACTTTTAAAGTTCTGCTATGTGGCGCGGTATTATCCCGTATTGACGCCGGGCAA
GAGCAACTCGGTCGCCGCATACACTATTCTCAGAATGACTTGGTTGAGTACTCACCAGTCACAGAAAAGC
ATCTTACGGATGGCATGACAGTAAGAGAATTATGCAGTGCTGCCATAACCATGAGTGATAACACTGCGGC
CAACTTACTTCTGACAACGATCGGAGGACCGAAGGAGCTAACCGCTTTTTTGCACAACATGGGGGATCAT
GTAACTCGCCTTGATCGTTGGGAACCGGAGCTGAATGAAGCCATACCAAACGACGAGCGTGACACCACGA
TGCCTGTAGCAATGGCAACAACGTTGCGCAAACTATTAACTGGCGAACTACTTACTCTAGCTTCCCGGCA
ACAATTAATAGACTGGATGGAGGCGGATAAAGTTGCAGGACCACTTCTGCGCTCGGCCCTTCCGGCTGGC
TGGTTTATTGCTGATAAATCTGGAGCCGGTGAGCGTGGGTCTCGCGGTATCATTGCAGCACTGGGGCCAG
ATGGTAAGCCCTCCCGTATCGTAGTTATCTACACGACGGGGAGTCAGGCAACTATGGATGAACGAAATAG
ACAGATCGCTGAGATAGGTGCCTCACTGATTAAGCATTGGTAACTGTCAGACCAAGTTTACTCATATATA
CTTTAGATTGATTTAAAACTTCATTTTTAATTTAAAAGGATCTAGGTGAAGATCCTTTTTGATAATCTCA
TGACCAAAATCCCTTAACGTGAGTTTTCGTTCCACTGAGCGTCAGACCCCGTAGAAAAGATCAAAGGATC
TTCTTGAGATCCTTTTTTTCTGCGCGTAATCTGCTGCTTGCAAACAAAAAAACCACCGCTACCAGCGGTG
GTTTGTTTGCCGGATCAAGAGCTACCAACTCTTTTTCCGAAGGTAACTGGCTTCAGCAGAGCGCAGATAC
CAAATACTGTTCTTCTAGTGTAGCCGTAGTTAGGCCACCACTTCAAGAACTCTGTAGCACCGCCTACATA
CCTCGCTCTGCTAATCCTGTTACCAGTGGCTGCTGCCAGTGGCGATAAGTCGTGTCTTACCGGGTTGGAC
TCAAGACGATAGTTACCGGATAAGGCGCAGCGGTCGGGCTGAACGGGGGGTTCGTGCACACAGCCCAGCT
TGGAGCGAACGACCTACACCGAACTGAGATACCTACAGCGTGAGCTATGAGAAAGCGCCACGCTTCCCGA
AGGGAGAAAGGCGGACAGGTATCCGGTAAGCGGCAGGGTCGGAACAGGAGAGCGCACGAGGGAGCTTCCA
GGGGGAAACGCCTGGTATCTTTATAGTCCTGTCGGGTTTCGCCACCTCTGACTTGAGCGTCGATTTTTGT
GATGCTCGTCAGGGGGGCGGAGCCTATGGAAAAACGCCAGCAACGCGGCCTTTTTACGGTTCCTGGCCTT
TTGCTGGCCTTTTGCTCATATCAGCACACAATTGCCCATTATACGCGCGTATAATGGACTATTGTGTGCT
GATAACATGTCCTGCAGGCAGCTGCGCGCTCGCTCGCTCACTGAGGCCGCCCGGGCGTCGGGCGACCTTT
GGTCGCCCGGCCTCAGTGAGCGAGCGAGCGCGCAGAGAGGGAGTGGCCAACTCCATCACTAGGGGTTCCT
GCGGCCGCACGCGTAGAAGAGTTCATTTGGTCAGGAATGCCTTATTCTTCCTTCCAAAGAAAGCCCCCAC
ATAGGCAGTGAGTGTCTAGATTTTAGAAGTCTAGAACTGAGCCCTGACTTCATATAATTCATGTGCCCTG
GCCTTAATCTTGGCACTTTAGTAGTGCTAAAGGTCCCCAGGCCCTCCCTTAGGGTCAGAACATGGTTAAT
AAGAGACACAGGGCATGTGATTACAGACTAGCAAGAGTGTTACACTCACAGGTGCCTCAGCCCATGAGTC
ATGGCTTGTAGCCTTGCATTCCAAGAAGTTCTGGATCCCTGCAGCTCAGCCAATTTTGGACATTAATGTC
CCCAGAACAACAAGTAGATGCTGTACTGTGGCCAAGGCAACAGCAGCTGCTTCTGATGCTACCATGAGGT
AAAGAAGGGACACAAAACTAAATTCACCTCATATAACAAACAAACCAGAAGAAAAATCAATTAAACCTCC
AATACTTTTTTTATTTTTATAACCTAAAAAACTATATATACACCTGGGAGCTCGGGCTGGGCATAAAAGT
CAGGGCAGAGCCATCTATTGCTTACATTTGCTTCTGGGATCCAGATCTTTCGAAGCTAGCGCTACCGGTC
GCCACCATGGTCTCCAAGGGCGAGGAGCTGTTCACCGGGGTGGTGCCCATCCTGGTCGAGCTGGACGGCG
ATGTCAACGGCCACAAGTTCAGCGTGTCCGGCGAGGGCGAGGGCGATGCCACCTACGGCAAGCTGACCCT
GAAGCTGATCTGCACCACCGGCAAGCTGCCCGTGCCCTGGCCCACCCTCGTGACCACCCTGGGCTACGGC
GTGCAGTGCTTCGCCCGCTACCCCGACCACATGAAGCAGCACGACTTCTTCAAGTCCGCCATGCCCGAAG
GCTACGTCCAGGAGCGCACCATCTTCTTCAAAGACGACGGCAACTACAAGACCCGCGCCGAGGTGAAGTT
CGAGGGCGACACCCTGGTGAACCGCATCGAGCTGAAGGGCATCGACTTCAAGGAGGACGGCAACATCCTG
GGGCACAAGCTGGAGTACAACTACAACAGCCACAACGTCTATATCACCGCCGACAAGCAGAAGAACGGCA
TCAAGGCCAACTTCAAGATCCGCCACAACATCGAGGACGGCGGCGTGCAGCTCGCCGACCACTACCAGCA
GAACACCCCCATCGGCGACGGCCCCGTGCTGCTGCCCGACAACCACTACCTGAGCTACCAGTCCAAGCTG
AGCAAAGACCCCAACGAGAAGCGCGATCACATGGTCCTGCTGGAGTTCGTGACCGCCGCCGGGATCACTC
TCGGCATGGACGAGCTGTACAAGGGCTCTGGTGCTACCAACTTCTCACTGTTGAAACAGGCAGGGGATGT
AGAGGAGAATCCAGGGCCTGGTGCTAGTGGAGACTACAAAGACCATGACGGAGATTATAAAGATCATGAC
ATCGATTACAAGGATGACGATGACAAGTCCGGACTCAGATCTGGAGGCTCCGGAGGCCCAGAGCCAGCGA
AGTCTGCTCCCGCCCCGAAAAAGGGCTCCAAGAAGGCGGTGACTAAGGCGCAGAAGAAAGGCGGCAAGAA
GCGCAAGCGCAGCCGCAAGGAGAGCTATTCCATCTATGTGTATAAGGTTCTGAAGCAGGTCCACCCTGAC
ACCGGCATTTCGTCCAAGGCCATGGGCATCATGAACTCGTTTGTGAACGACATTTTCGAGCGCATCGCAG
GTGAGGCTTCCCGCCTGGCGCATTACAACAAGCGCTCGACCATCACCTCCAGGGAGATCCAGACGGCCGT
GCGCCTGCTGCTGCCTGGGGAGTTGGCCAAGCACGCCGTGTCCGAGGGTACTAAGGCCATCACCAAGTAC
ACCAGCGCTAAGTAATGAGGCGCGCCGCGGCCGCGAATTCGATATCATAATCAACCTCTGGATTACAAAA
TTTGTGAAAGATTGACTGGTATTCTTAACTATGTTGCTCCTTTTACGCTATGTGGATACGCTGCTTTAAT
GCCTTTGTATCATGCTATTGCTTCCCGTATGGCTTTCATTTTCTCCTCCTTGTATAAATCCTGGTTAGTT
CTTGCCACGGCGGAACTCATCGCCGCCTGCCTTGCCCGCTGCTGGACAGGGGCTCGGCTGTTGGGCACTG
ACAATTCCGTGGCTCGAGAGATCTTCGACTGTGCCTTCTAGTTGCCAGCCATCTGTTGTTTGCCCCTCCC
CCGTGCCTTCCTTGACCCTGGAAGGTGCCACTCCCACTGTCCTTTCCTAATAAAATGAGGAAATTGCATC
GCATTGTCTGAGTAGGTGTCATTCTATTCTGGGGGGTGGGGTGGGGCAGGACAGCAAGGGGGAGGATTGG
GAAGACAATAGCAGGCATGAGATCTCACGTGCGGACCGAGCGGCCGCAGGAACCCCTAGTGATGGAGTTG
GCCACTCCCTCTCTGCGCGCTCGCTCGCTCACTGAGGCCGGGCGACCAAAGGTCGCCCGACG
Features (pLannotate 1.2.2; 20 found; start..end, strand, type, name):
     63..90      +  misc_feature   telR: telR; telomeric sequence from coliphage N15
     91..118     +  misc_feature   telL: telL; telomeric sequence from coliphage N15
    119..168     -  misc_feature   bom (fragment): basis of mobility region from pBR322
    187..642     +  rep_origin     f1 ori (sequence partly withheld): f1 bacteriophage origin of replication; arrow indicates direction of (+) strand synthesis
    643..692     -  misc_feature   bom (fragment): basis of mobility region from pBR322
    794..829     -  CDS            rop (fragment): Rop protein, which maintains plasmids at low copy number; rop
    924..1028    +  promoter       AmpR promoter: bla
   1029..1889    +  CDS            AmpR: β-lactamase; bla; confers resistance to ampicillin, carbenicillin, and related antibiotics
   2060..2648    +  rep_origin     ori: high-copy-number ColE1/pMB1/pBR322/pUC origin of replication
   2705..2732    +  misc_feature   telR: telR; telomeric sequence from coliphage N15
   2733..2760    +  misc_feature   telL: telL; telomeric sequence from coliphage N15
   2778..2805    +  repeat_region  AAV2 ITR (fragment): inverted terminal repeat of adeno-associated virus serotype 2 inverted
   2834..2861    +  repeat_region  AAV2 ITR (fragment): inverted terminal repeat of adeno-associated virus serotype 2 inverted
   3533..4249    +  CDS            SYFP2: SYFP2 is a basic (constitutively fluorescent) yellow fluorescent protein published in 2006, derived from Aequorea victoria. It is reported to be a very rapidly-maturing monomer with moderate acid sensitivity.
   4328..4393    +  CDS            3xFLAG: three tandem FLAG® epitope tags, followed by an enterokinase cleavage site
   4424..4801    +  CDS            H2B: human histone H2B; HIST1H2BJ
   4835..4992    +  misc_feature   WPRE (fragment): woodchuck hepatitis virus posttranscriptional regulatory element
   4998..5078    +  misc_feature   WPRE (fragment): woodchuck hepatitis virus posttranscriptional regulatory element
   5095..5206    +  polyA_signal   bGH poly(A) signal: bovine growth hormone polyadenylation signal
   5324..56      +  repeat_region  AAV2 ITR (across the origin): inverted terminal repeat of adeno-associated virus serotype 2 inverted
