[The description below was written by a language model from this plasmid's Addgene catalogue record and pLannotate feature annotations shown in this document.]
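Description:
AiP14535 - pAAV-AiE0321m-minBG-SYFP2-P2A-3XFLAG-10aa-H2B-WPRE3-BGHpA (alias CN4535) is a 5.4 kb AAV transfer plasmid built on a pAAV2 backbone, intended for packaging an enhancer-driven reporter cassette into recombinant AAV for delivery to brain tissue. The bacterial portion carries a high-copy ColE1/pUC-type origin, an ampicillin resistance gene (β-lactamase) with its own promoter, and an f1 phage origin. The annotation also picks up short matches to bom, rop and phage N15 telomeric sequences, which are small fragments rather than functional units. AAV2 inverted terminal repeats flank the payload. The left ITR is detected only as short fragments, while the right one spans the numbering origin. ITRs provide the cis signals for genome replication and encapsidation.

Between the ITRs, the enhancer AiE0321m sits upstream of the minimal beta-globin promoter (minBG). Neither element is annotated in the feature table, but both presumably occupy the unannotated region between the left ITR and the SYFP2 start. The minimal promoter has little activity by itself, so expression depends on the enhancer, which is described as designed to drive transgene expression in specific populations of brain cells; the record does not say which populations. The transcript encodes the yellow fluorescent protein SYFP2, followed by a P2A self-cleaving peptide and then a 3xFLAG tag joined by a 10-amino-acid linker to human histone H2B. This should yield soluble SYFP2 labelling the cell body and a separate FLAG-tagged, chromatin-bound H2B marking nuclei, which is useful for antibody detection or nuclear isolation. A shortened WPRE (WPRE3) enhances transcript stability and expression, and the bovine growth hormone polyadenylation signal terminates the message. The plasmid belongs to a collection of enhancer AAVs for genetic access to cortical cell types.
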