Addgene plasmid #230337: AiP14535 - pAAV-AiE0321m-minBG-SYFP2-P2A-3XFLAG-10aa-H2B-WPRE3-BGHpA (Alias: CN4535)
Purpose: AiE0321m is an enhancer sequence, designed to drive AAV-mediated transgene expression in specific populations of brain cells
Depositing lab: Allen Institute for Brain Science & Boaz Levi. Depositing organization: Allen Institute. Publication: A suite of enhancer AAVs and transgenic mouse lines for genetic access to cortical cell types. Ben-Simon Y, Hooper M, Narayan S, Daigle TL, Dwivedi D, Way SW, Oster A, Stafford DA, Mich JK, Taormina MJ, Martinez RA, Opitz-Araya X, Roth JR, Alexander JR, Allen S, Amster A, Arbuckle J, Ayala A, Baker PM, Bakken TE, Barcelli T, Barta S, Bendrick J, Bertagnolli D, Bielstein C, Bishwakarma P, Bowlus J, Boyer G, Brouner K, Casian B, Casper T, Chakka AB, Chakrabarty R, Chance RK, Chavan S, Clark M, Colbert K, Collman F, Daniel S, Departee M, DiValentin P, Donadio N, Dotson N, Egdorf T, Fliss T, Gabitto M, Garcia J, Gary A, Gasperini M, Gloe J, Goldy J, Gore BB, Graybuck L, Greisman N, Haeseleer F, Halterman C, Haradon Z, Hastings SD, Helback O, Ho W, Hockemeyer D, Huang C, Huff S, Hunker A, Johansen N, Jones D, Juneau Z, Kalmbach B, Kannan M, Khem S, Kussick E, Kutsal R, Larsen R, Lee C, Lee AY, Leibly M, Lenz GH, Li S, Liang E, Lusk N, Madigan Z, Malloy J, Malone J, McCue R, Melchor J, Mollenkopf T, Moosman S, Morin E, Newman D, Ng L, Ngo K, Omstead V, Otto S, Oyama A, Pena N, Pham T, Phillips E, Pom CA, Potekhina L, Ransford S, Ray PL, Rette D, Reynoldson C, Rimorin C, Rocha D, Ruiz A, Sanchez REA, Sawyer L, Sedeno-Cortes A, Sevigny JP, Shapovalova N, Shepard N, Shulga L, Sigler AR, Siverts L, Soliman S, Somasundaram S, Staats B, Stewart K, Szelenyi E, Tieu M, Trader C, Tran A, van Velthoven CTJ, Walker M, Wang Y, Weed N, Wirthlin M, Wood T, Wynalda B, Yao Z, Zhou T, Ariza J, Dee N, Reding M, Ronellenfitch K, Mufti S, Sunkin SM, Smith KA, Esposito L, Waters J, Thyagarajan B, Yao S, Lein ES, Zeng H, Levi BP, Ngai J, Ting JT, Tasic B. Cell. 2025 May 16:S0092-8674(25)00513-6. doi: 10.1016/j.cell.2025.05.002. PubMed 40403729.
Backbone
  Vector backbone: pAAV2
  Vector type: AAV
Growth in bacteria
  Bacterial resistance: Ampicillin, 100 μg/mL
  Growth temperature: 37°C
  Growth strain: NEB Stable
  Copy number: High Copy
Gene/Insert
  Gene/Insert name: SYFP2-P2A-3XFLAG-10aa-H2B
  Species: Synthetic
  Promoter: minBG
  Cloning method: Gibson Cloning
Terms and licenses: Academic/Nonprofit Terms; Industry Terms: Not Available to Industry
How to cite: AiP14535 - pAAV-AiE0321m-minBG-SYFP2-P2A-3XFLAG-10aa-H2B-WPRE3-BGHpA (Alias: CN4535) was a gift from Allen Institute for Brain Science & Boaz Levi (Addgene plasmid # 230337 ; http://n2t.net/addgene:230337 ; RRID:Addgene_230337)
